>Addgene plasmid #171813 | pCRISPaint-mScarlet-F-Ova-PuroR [M1G] | addgene full sequence | sequence record 338044 | Addgene NGS Result
AATAAAATATCTTTATTTTCATTACATCTGTGTGTTGGTTTTTTGTGTGAATCGATAGTACTAACATACG
CTCTCCATCAAAACAAAACGAAACAAAACAAACTAGCAAAATAGGCTGTCCCCAGTGCAAGTGCAGGTGC
CAGAACATTTCTCTTAATGATAGCTAGGATCGCTAGCGGGCCAGTACCCAAAAAGCGGGGGGTCTGGTGG
CAGTGGAGGGGGATCCGTGAGCAAGGGCGAGGCAGTGATCAAGGAGTTCATGCGGTTCAAGGTGCACATG
GAGGGCTCCATGAACGGCCACGAGTTCGAGATCGAGGGCGAGGGCGAGGGCCGCCCCTACGAGGGCACCC
AGACCGCCAAGCTGAAGGTGACCAAGGGTGGCCCCCTGCCCTTCTCCTGGGACATCCTGTCCCCTCAGTT
CATGTACGGCTCCAGGGCCTTCACCAAGCACCCCGCCGACATCCCCGACTACTATAAGCAGTCCTTCCCC
GAGGGCTTCAAGTGGGAGCGCGTGATGAACTTCGAGGACGGCGGCGCCGTGACCGTGACCCAGGACACCT
CCCTGGAGGACGGCACCCTGATCTACAAGGTGAAGCTCCGCGGCACCAACTTCCCTCCTGACGGCCCCGT
AATGCAGAAGAAGACAATGGGCTGGGAAGCGTCCACCGAGCGGTTGTACCCCGAGGACGGCGTGCTGAAG
GGCGACATTAAGATGGCCCTGCGCCTGAAGGACGGCGGCCGCTACCTGGCGGACTTCAAGACCACCTACA
AGGCCAAGAAGCCCGTGCAGATGCCCGGCGCCTACAACGTCGACCGCAAGTTGGACATCACCTCCCACAA
CGAGGACTACACCGTGGTGGAACAGTACGAACGCTCCGAGGGCCGCCACTCCACCGGCGGCATGGACGAG
CTGTACAAGGGCAGCGGCGACTACAAGGACGACGACGACAAGCGCAGCGGCAAGTTCAGCATCATCAACT
TCGAGAAGCTGGTGTACAAGGGATCCGGAGAGGGCAGAGGAAGTCTGCTAACATGCGGTGACGTCGAGGA
GAATCCTGGCCCAGGGACCGAGTACAAGCCCACGGTGCGCCTCGCCACCCGCGACGACGTCCCCAGGGCC
GTACGCACCCTCGCCGCCGCGTTCGCCGACTACCCCGCCACGCGCCACACCGTCGATCCGGACCGCCACA
TCGAGCGGGTCACCGAGCTGCAAGAACTCTTCCTCACGCGCGTCGGGCTCGACATCGGCAAGGTGTGGGT
CGCGGACGACGGCGCCGCGGTGGCGGTCTGGACCACGCCGGAGAGCGTCGAAGCGGGGGCGGTGTTCGCC
GAGATCGGCCCGCGCATGGCCGAGTTGAGCGGTTCCCGGCTGGCCGCGCAGCAACAGATGGAAGGCCTCC
TGGCGCCGCACCGGCCCAAGGAGCCCGCGTGGTTCCTGGCCACCGTCGGCGTCTCGCCCGACCACCAGGG
CAAGGGTCTGGGCAGCGCCGTCGTGCTCCCCGGAGTGGAGGCGGCCGAGCGCGCCGGGGTGCCCGCCTTC
CTGGAGACCTCCGCGCCCCGCAACCTCCCCTTCTACGAGCGGCTCGGCTTCACCGTCACCGCCGACGTCG
AGGTGCCCGAAGGACCGCGCACCTGGTGCATGACCCGCAAGCCCGGTGCCTGAGCGGCCCGCTTCGAGCA
GACATGATAAGATACATTGATGAGTTTGGACAAACCACAACTAGAATGCAGTGAAAAAAATGCTTTATTT
GTGAAATTTGTGATGCTATTGCTTTATTTGTAACCATTATAAGCTGCAATAAACAAGTTAACAACAACAA
TTGCATTCATTTTATGTTTCAGGTTCAGGGGGAGGTGTGGGAGGTTTTTTAAAGCAAGTAAAACCTCTAC
AAATGTGGTAAAATCGATAAGGATCCGTCGACCGATGCCCTTGAGAGCCTTCAACCCAGTCAGCTCCTTC
CGGTGGGCGCGGGGCATGACTATCGTCGCCGCACTTATGACTGTCTTCTTTATCATGCAACTCGTAGGAC
AGGTGCCGGCAGCGCTCTTCCGCTTCCTCGCTCACTGACTCGCTGCGCTCGGTCGTTCGGCTGCGGCGAG
CGGTATCAGCTCACTCAAAGGCGGTAATACGGTTATCCACAGAATCAGGGGATAACGCAGGAAAGAACAT
GTGAGCAAAAGGCCAGCAAAAGGCCAGGAACCGTAAAAAGGCCGCGTTGCTGGCGTTTTTCCATAGGCTC
CGCCCCCCTGACGAGCATCACAAAAATCGACGCTCAAGTCAGAGGTGGCGAAACCCGACAGGACTATAAA
GATACCAGGCGTTTCCCCCTGGAAGCTCCCTCGTGCGCTCTCCTGTTCCGACCCTGCCGCTTACCGGATA
CCTGTCCGCCTTTCTCCCTTCGGGAAGCGTGGCGCTTTCTCATAGCTCACGCTGTAGGTATCTCAGTTCG
GTGTAGGTCGTTCGCTCCAAGCTGGGCTGTGTGCACGAACCCCCCGTTCAGCCCGACCGCTGCGCCTTAT
CCGGTAACTATCGTCTTGAGTCCAACCCGGTAAGACACGACTTATCGCCACTGGCAGCAGCCACTGGTAA
CAGGATTAGCAGAGCGAGGTATGTAGGCGGTGCTACAGAGTTCTTGAAGTGGTGGCCTAACTACGGCTAC
ACTAGAAGAACAGTATTTGGTATCTGCGCTCTGCTGAAGCCAGTTACCTTCGGAAAAAGAGTTGGTAGCT
CTTGATCCGGCAAACAAACCACCGCTGGTAGCGGTGGTTTTTTTGTTTGCAAGCAGCAGATTACGCGCAG
AAAAAAAGGATCTCAAGAAGATCCTTTGATCTTTTCTACGGGGTCTGACGCTCAGTGGAACGAAAACTCA
CGTTAAGGGATTTTGGTCATGAGATTATCAAAAAGGATCTTCACCTAGATCCTTTTAAATTAAAAATGAA
GTTTTAAATCAATCTAAAGTATATATGAGTAAACTTGGTCTGACAGCGGCCGCAAATGCTAAACCACTGC
AGTGGTTACCAGTGCTTGATCAGTGAGGCACCGATCTCAGCGATCTGCCTATTTCGTTCGTCCATAGTGG
CCTGACTCCCCGTCGTGTAGATCACTACGATTCGTGAGGGCTTACCATCAGGCCCCAGCGCAGCAATGAT
GCCGCGAGAGCCGCGTTCACCGGCCCCCGATTTGTCAGCAATGAACCAGCCAGCAGGGAGGGCCGAGCGA
AGAAGTGGTCCTGCTACTTTGTCCGCCTCCATCCAGTCTATGAGCTGCTGTCGTGATGCTAGAGTAAGAA
GTTCGCCAGTGAGTAGTTTCCGAAGAGTTGTGGCCATTGCTACTGGCATCGTGGTATCACGCTCGTCGTT
CGGTATGGCTTCGTTCAACTCTGGTTCCCAGCGGTCAAGCCGGGTCACATGATCACCCATATTATGAAGA
AATGCAGTCAGCTCCTTAGGGCCTCCGATCGTTGTCAGAAGTAAGTTGGCCGCGGTGTTGTCGCTCATGG
TAATGGCAGCACTACACAATTCTCTTACCGTCATGCCATCCGTAAGATGCTTTTCCGTGACCGGCGAGTA
CTCAACCAAGTCGTTTTGTGAGTAGTGTATACGGCGACCAAGCTGCTCTTGCCCGGCGTCTATACGGGAC
AACACCGCGCCACATAGCAGTACTTTGAAAGTGCTCATCATCGGGAATCGTTCTTCGGGGCGGAAAGACT
CAAGGATCTTGCCGCTATTGAGATCCAGTTCGATATAGCCCACTCTTGCACCCAGTTGATCTTCAGCATC
TTTTACTTTCACCAGCGTTTCGGGGTGTGCAAAAACAGGCAAGCAAAATGCCGCAAAGAAGGGAATGAGT
GCGACACGAAAATGTTGGATGCTCATACTCGTCCTTTTTCAATATTATTGAAGCATTTATCAGAGTTACT
AGTACGTCTCTCAAGGATAAGTAAGTAATATTAAGGTACGGGAGGTATTGGACAGGCCGC
Features (pLannotate 1.2.2; 11 found; start..end, strand, type, name):
      1..49      +  polyA_signal   poly(A) signal: synthetic polyadenylation signal
     63..154     +  misc_feature   pause site: RNA polymerase II transcriptional pause signal from the human α2 globin gene
    227..919     +  CDS            mScarlet: mScarlet is a basic (constitutively fluorescent) red fluorescent protein published in 2016, derived from synthetic construct. It has moderate acid sensitivity.
    932..952     +  CDS            FLAG (fragment): FLAG® epitope tag, followed by an enterokinase cleavage site
   1066..1663    +  CDS            PuroR (fragment): puromycin N-acetyltransferase; pac from Streptomyces; confers resistance to puromycin
   1688..1809    -  polyA_signal   SV40 poly(A) signal: SV40 polyadenylation signal
   1832..1900    -  CDS            large T antigen (fragment): large T antigen from SV40 (simian virus 40)
   1916..2048    +  CDS            TcR (fragment): tetracycline efflux protein; tet; confers resistance to tetracycline
   2228..2816    -  rep_origin     ori: high-copy-number ColE1/pMB1/pBR322/pUC origin of replication
   3016..3876    -  CDS            AmpR: β-lactamase confers resistance to ampicillin, carbenicillin, and related antibiotics
   3877..3918    -  promoter       AmpR promoter (fragment): bla
