[The description below was written by a language model from this plasmid's Addgene catalogue record and pLannotate feature annotations shown in this document.]
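Description:
pCRISPaint-mScarlet-F-Ova-PuroR [M1G] is a 3,980 bp universal donor plasmid for CRISPR-assisted gene tagging in mammalian cells, built on the pCRISPaint backbone and used in the CRISPitope method. It is maintained in E. coli as a high-copy plasmid through a ColE1/pUC-type origin and selected with ampicillin via the β-lactamase gene. The feature table also picks up short fragments of a tetracycline resistance gene and of SV40 large T antigen, which appear to be non-functional backbone remnants.

The payload is a promoterless 1,437 bp synthetic open reading frame, mScarlet-F-Ova-T2A-PuroR. It encodes the red fluorescent protein mScarlet, then a FLAG tag and the ovalbumin CD8+ T cell epitope (residues 257-264, SIINFEKL), followed by a T2A self-cleaving peptide, puromycin N-acetyltransferase and an SV40 polyadenylation signal. No mammalian promoter is annotated. A synthetic poly(A) signal and an RNA polymerase II pause site lie upstream of the cassette, elements generally used to block read-through transcription from the backbone. The initiator methionine of PuroR is changed to glycine (M1G), which should prevent independent translation of the marker. By this design, puromycin resistance and red fluorescence are expected only when the cassette integrates in frame into an expressed endogenous gene.

In practice, the donor is used to fuse a fluorescent, FLAG-detectable model antigen to a chosen gene product, so that the epitope is expressed under that gene's native regulation. The associated work applied this design to study adoptive T cell therapy directed against different gene products, and the resulting immune evasion, in melanoma. The nucleases and guide RNAs needed for integration are not encoded on this plasmid.
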