Addgene plasmid #171813: pCRISPaint-mScarlet-F-Ova-PuroR [M1G]
Purpose: Universal donor plasmid for CRISPitope method encoding mScarlet fluorescent protein, FLAG tag, Ovalbumin CD8+ T cell epitope [AA: 257-264 (SIINFEKL)] and puromycin resistance cassette [p.M1G]
Depositing lab: Michael Hoelzel. Publication: Adoptive T Cell Therapy Targeting Different Gene Products Reveals Diverse and Context-Dependent Immune Evasion in Melanoma. Effern M, Glodde N, Braun M, Liebing J, Boll HN, Yong M, Bawden E, Hinze D, van den Boorn-Konijnenberg D, Daoud M, Aymans P, Landsberg J, Smyth MJ, Flatz L, Tuting T, Bald T, Gebhardt T, Holzel M. Immunity. 2020 Sep 15;53(3):564-580.e9. doi: 10.1016/j.immuni.2020.07.007. Epub 2020 Aug 3. PubMed 32750334.
Backbone
  Vector backbone: pCRISPaint
  Backbone manufacturer: Based on plasmids published by Schmid-Burgk et al. 2016 (DOI: 10.1038/ncomms12338)
  Backbone size w/o insert (bp): 2543
  Total vector size (bp): 3980
  Vector type: Gene tagging
  Selectable markers: Puromycin
Growth in bacteria
  Bacterial resistance: Ampicillin, 100 μg/mL
  Growth temperature: 37°C
  Growth strain: DH5alpha
  Copy number: High Copy
Gene/Insert
  Gene/Insert name: mScarlet-F-Ova-T2A-PuroR
  Species: Synthetic; Discosoma sp., Gallus gallus, Streptomyces alboniger
  Insert size (bp): 1437
  Mutation: PuroR: Changed Methionin 1 to Glycine.
  Cloning method: Restriction Enzyme; 5′ cloning site Unknown (unknown if destroyed); 3′ cloning site Unknown (unknown if destroyed)
  Sequencing primers: 5′ CGATAGTACTAACATACGCTCTCCA; 3′ CTCCCCCTGAACCTGAAAC
Terms and licenses: Academic/Nonprofit Terms; Industry Terms: Not Available to Industry
How to cite: pCRISPaint-mScarlet-F-Ova-PuroR [M1G] was a gift from Michael Hoelzel (Addgene plasmid # 171813 ; http://n2t.net/addgene:171813 ; RRID:Addgene_171813)
